>Addgene plasmid #144925 | TFORF3449 | addgene full sequence | sequence record 404488 | Addgene NGS Result
TTAATGTAGTCTTATGCAATACTCTTGTAGTCTTGCAACATGGTAACGATGAGTTAGCAACATGCCTTAC
AAGGAGAGAAAAAGCACCGTGCATGCCGATTGGTGGAAGTAAGGTGGTACGATCGTGCCTTATTAGGAAG
GCAACAGACGGGTCTGACATGGATTGGACGAACCACTGAATTGCCGCATTGCAGAGATATTGTATTTAAG
TGCCTAGCTCGATACATAAACGGGTCTCTCTGGTTAGACCAGATCTGAGCCTGGGAGCTCTCTGGCTAAC
TAGGGAACCCACTGCTTAAGCCTCAATAAAGCTTGCCTTGAGTGCTTCAAGTAGTGTGTGCCCGTCTGTT
GTGTGACTCTGGTAACTAGAGATCCCTCAGACCCTTTTAGTCAGTGTGGAAAATCTCTAGCAGTGGCGCC
CGAACAGGGACTTGAAAGCGAAAGGGAAACCAGAGGAGCTCTCTCGACGCAGGACTCGGCTTGCTGAAGC
GCGCACGGCAAGAGGCGAGGGGCGGCGACTGGTGAGTACGCCAAAAATTTTGACTAGCGGAGGCTAGAAG
GAGAGAGATGGGTGCGAGAGCGTCAGTATTAAGCGGGGGAGAATTAGATCGCGATGGGAAAAAATTCGGT
TAAGGCCAGGGGGAAAGAAAAAATATAAATTAAAACATATAGTATGGGCAAGCAGGGAGCTAGAACGATT
CGCAGTTAATCCTGGCCTGTTAGAAACATCAGAAGGCTGTAGACAAATACTGGGACAGCTACAACCATCC
CTTCAGACAGGATCAGAAGAACTTAGATCATTATATAATACAGTAGCAACCCTCTATTGTGTGCATCAAA
GGATAGAGATAAAAGACACCAAGGAAGCTTTAGACAAGATAGAGGAAGAGCAAAACAAAAGTAAGACCAC
CGCACAGCAAGCGGCCGCTGATCTTCAGACCTGGAGGAGGAGATATGAGGGACAATTGGAGAAGTGAATT
ATATAAATATAAAGTAGTAAAAATTGAACCATTAGGAGTAGCACCCACCAAGGCAAAGAGAAGAGTGGTG
CAGAGAGAAAAAAGAGCAGTGGGAATAGGAGCTTTGTTCCTTGGGTTCTTGGGAGCAGCAGGAAGCACTA
TGGGCGCAGCGTCAATGACGCTGACGGTACAGGCCAGACAATTATTGTCTGGTATAGTGCAGCAGCAGAA
CAATTTGCTGAGGGCTATTGAGGCGCAACAGCATCTGTTGCAACTCACAGTCTGGGGCATCAAGCAGCTC
CAGGCAAGAATCCTGGCTGTGGAAAGATACCTAAAGGATCAACAGCTCCTGGGGATTTGGGGTTGCTCTG
GAAAACTCATTTGCACCACTGCTGTGCCTTGGAATGCTAGTTGGAGTAATAAATCTCTGGAACAGATTTG
GAATCACACGACCTGGATGGAGTGGGACAGAGAAATTAACAATTACACAAGCTTAATACACTCCTTAATT
GAAGAATCGCAAAACCAGCAAGAAAAGAATGAACAAGAATTATTGGAATTAGATAAATGGGCAAGTTTGT
GGAATTGGTTTAACATAACAAATTGGCTGTGGTATATAAAATTATTCATAATGATAGTAGGAGGCTTGGT
AGGTTTAAGAATAGTTTTTGCTGTACTTTCTATAGTGAATAGAGTTAGGCAGGGATATTCACCATTATCG
TTTCAGACCCACCTCCCAACCCCGAGGGGACCCATGCATTGCATCTCAATTAGTCAGCAACCAGGTGTGG
AAAGTCCCCAGGCTCCCCAGCAGGCAGAAGTATGCAAAGCATGCGTCTCAATTAGTCAGCAACCATAGTC
CCGCCCCTAACTCCGCCCATCCCGCCCCTAACTCCGCCCAGTTCCGCCCATTCTCCGCCCCATGGCTGAC
TAATTTTTTTTATTTATGCAGAGGCCGAGGCCGCCTCGGCCTCTGAGCTATTCCAGAAGTAGTGAGGAGG
CTTTTTTGGAGGCCTAGGCTTTTGCAAAAAGCTTTCTAGAGGTACCACCGGAGCTTACCATGACCGAGTA
CAAGCCCACGGTGCGCCTCGCCACCCGCGACGACGTCCCCAGGGCCGTACGCACCCTCGCCGCCGCGTTC
GCCGACTACCCCGCCACGCGCCACACCGTCGATCCGGACCGCCACATCGAGCGGGTCACCGAGCTGCAAG
AACTCTTCCTCACGCGCGTCGGGCTCGACATCGGCAAGGTGTGGGTCGCGGACGACGGCGCCGCCGTGGC
GGTCTGGACCACGCCGGAGAGCGTCGAAGCGGGGGCGGTGTTCGCCGAGATCGGCCCGCGCATGGCCGAG
TTGAGCGGTTCCCGGCTGGCCGCGCAGCAACAGATGGAAGGCCTCCTGGCGCCGCACCGGCCCAAGGAGC
CCGCGTGGTTCCTGGCCACCGTCGGCGTCTCGCCCGACCACCAGGGCAAGGGTCTGGGCAGCGCCGTCGT
GCTCCCCGGAGTGGAGGCGGCCGAGCGCGCCGGGGTGCCCGCCTTCCTGGAGACCTCCGCGCCCCGCAAC
CTCCCCTTCTACGAGCGGCTCGGCTTCACCGTCACCGCCGACGTCGAGGTGCCCGAAGGACCGCGCACCT
GGTGCATGACCCGCAAGCCCGGTGCCAGTTAACGAATTCTAGATCTTGAGACAAATGGCAGTATTCATCC
ACAATTTTAAAAGAAAAGGGGGGATTGGGGGGTACAGTGCAGGGGAAAGAATAGTAGACATAATAGCAAC
AGACATACAAACTAAAGAATTACAAAAACAAATTACAAAAATTCAAAATTTTCGGGTTTATTACAGGGAC
AGCAGAGATCCACTTTGGCGCCGGCTCGAGGCCTGCAGGTGCAAAGATGGATAAAGTTTTAAACAGAGAG
GAATCTTTGCAGCTAATGGACCTTCTAGGTCTTGAAAGGAGTGGGAATTGGCTCCGGTGCCCGTCAGTGG
GCAGAGCGCACATCGCCCACAGTCCCCGAGAAGTTGGGGGGAGGGGTCGGCAATTGAACCGGTGCCTAGA
GAAGGTGGCGCGGGGTAAACTGGGAAAGTGATGTCGTGTACTGGCTCCGCCTTTTTCCCGAGGGTGGGGG
AGAACCGTATATAAGTGCAGTAGTCGCCGTGAACGTTCTTTTTCGCAACGGGTTTGCCGCCAGAACACAG
GTAAGTGCCGTGTGTGGTTCCCGCGGGCCTGGCCTCTTTACGGGTTATGGCCCTTGCGTGCCTTGAATTA
CTTCCACCTGGCTGCAGTACGTGATTCTTGATCCCGAGCTTCGGGTTGGAAGTGGGTGGGAGAGTTCGAG
GCCTTGCGCTTAAGGAGCCCCTTCGCCTCGTGCTTGAGTTGAGGCCTGGCCTGGGCGCTGGGGCCGCCGC
GTGCGAATCTGGTGGCACCTTCGCGCCTGTCTCGCTGCTTTCGATAAGTCTCTAGCCATTTAAAATTTTT
GATGACCTGCTGCGACGCTTTTTTTCTGGCAAGATAGTCTTGTAAATGCGGGCCAAGATCTGCACACTGG
TATTTCGGTTTTTGGGGCCGCGGGCGGCGACGGGGCCCGTGCGTCCCAGCGCACATGTTCGGCGAGGCGG
GGCCTGCGAGCGCGGCCACCGAGAATCGGACGGGGGTAGTCTCAAGCTGGCCGGCCTGCTCTGGTGCCTG
GCCTCGCGCCGCCGTGTATCGCCCCGCCCTGGGCGGCAAGGCTGGCCCGGTCGGCACCAGTTGCGTGAGC
GGAAAGATGGCCGCTTCCCGGCCCTGCTGCAGGGAGCTCAAAATGGAGGACGCGGCGCTCGGGAGAGCGG
GCGGGTGAGTCACCCACACAAAGGAAAAGGGCCTTTCCGTCCTCAGCCGTCGCTTCATGTGACTCCACGG
AGTACCGGGCGCCGTCCAGGCACCTCGATTAGTTCTCGAGCTTTTGGAGTACGTCGTCTTTAGGTTGGGG
GGAGGGGTTTTATGCGATGGAGTTTCCCCACACTGAGTGGGTGGAGACTGAAGTTAGGCCAGCTTGGCAC
TTGATGTAATTCTCCTTGGAATTTGCCCTTTTTGAGTTTGGATCTTGGTTCATTCTCAAGCCTCAGACAG
TGGTTCAAAGTTTTTTTCTTCCATTTCAGGTGTCGTGAGGCTAGCATCGATTGATCAACAAGTTTGTACA
AAAAAGTTGGCATGCCCAACGACGAGGCATTCAGCAAGCCCTCTACACCGTCGGAAGCCCCTCACGCCCC
CGGGGTACCGCCGCAGGGCAGAGCCGGGGGCTTTGGCAAAGCGTCTGGGGCGCTAGTGGGGGCGGCCAGC
GGCTCGAGCGCCGGGGGCAGCAGCAGAGGAGGCGGCTCCGGCTCCGGGGCGTCGGACCTGGGTGCCGGGA
GCAAGAAGTCCCCGCGGCTGCCCAAGTGCGCACGCTGCAGGAACCACGGCTACGCCTCGCCGCTCAAGGG
CCACAAGCGCTTCTGCATGTGGCGCGACTGCCAGTGCAAGAAGTGCAACCTGATCGCCGAGAGGCAGCGC
GTGATGGCCGCGCAGGTGGCCCTGAGAAGGCAGCAGGCCCAGGAGGAGGAATTGGGTATCAGCCACCCCA
TCCCACTGCCCAGTGCGGCCGAGCTGCTTGTCAAAAGAGAGAACAATGGCAGTAACCCGTGCCTCATGAC
TGAGTGCAGTGGCACCTCTCAGCCACCGCCGGCCAGTGTCCCCACCACTGCAGCTTCAGAGGGACGTATG
GTCATCCAGGATATTCCTGCTGTCACCAGCAGAGGGCATGTGGAGAACACACCTGACCTGGTTTCAGACT
CCACCTACTACAGCAGCTTCTACCAGCCGTCTCTGTTTCCTTATTACAACAATCTATACAACTGCCCGCA
GTACTCCATGGCCTTGGCTGCTGATTCTGCTTCTGGGGAGGTGGGAAATCCCCTCGGGGGATCCCCTGTG
AAGAACAGCCTTCGGGGCCTCCCCGGACCTTATGTGCCTGGTCAGACAGGAAACCAGTGGCAGATGAAGA
ACATGGAGAACCGCCATGCAATGAGCTCCCAGTACAGGATGCATTCTTACTACCCGCCTCCCTCTTACCT
GGGCCAGAGCGTGCCCCAGTTCTTCACTTTTGAGGATGCTCCCTCTTACCCGGAAGCCAGGGCGAGCGTA
TTCTCGCCGCCCAGCAGTCAAGATTCTGGCTTGGTTTCCCTCTCGAGCAGCTCTCCTATTAGTAACAAGA
GCACAAAGGCAGTGCTTGAATGTGAGCCTGCGTCGGAGCCCAGCAGCTTCACAGTCACTCCCGTCATCGA
GGAGGACGAGTGCCCAACTTTCTTGTACAAAGTGGTTGATATCGGTAAGCCTATCCCTAACCCTCTCCTC
GGTCTCGATTCTACGTAGTAATGAACTAGTCCGTAACTTGAAAGTATTTCGATTTCTTGGCTTTATATAT
CTTGTGGAAAGGACGACTGCCCGATTTTTGCCAAACAAGCACGCGTTAAGTCGACAATCAACCTCTGGAT
TACAAAATTTGTGAAAGATTGACTGGTATTCTTAACTATGTTGCTCCTTTTACGCTATGTGGATACGCTG
CTTTAATGCCTTTGTATCATGCTATTGCTTCCCGTATGGCTTTCATTTTCTCCTCCTTGTATAAATCCTG
GTTGCTGTCTCTTTATGAGGAGTTGTGGCCCGTTGTCAGGCAACGTGGCGTGGTGTGCACTGTGTTTGCT
GACGCAACCCCCACTGGTTGGGGCATTGCCACCACCTGTCAGCTCCTTTCCGGGACTTTCGCTTTCCCCC
TCCCTATTGCCACGGCGGAACTCATCGCCGCCTGCCTTGCCCGCTGCTGGACAGGGGCTCGGCTGTTGGG
CACTGACAATTCCGTGGTGTTGTCGGGGAAATCATCGTCCTTTCCTTGGCTGCTCGCCTGTGTTGCCACC
TGGATTCTGCGCGGGACGTCCTTCTGCTACGTCCCTTCGGCCCTCAATCCAGCGGACCTTCCTTCCCGCG
GCCTGCTGCCGGCTCTGCGGCCTCTTCCGCGTCTTCGCCTTCGCCCTCAGACGAGTCGGATCTCCCTTTG
GGCCGCCTCCCCGCGTCGACTTTAAGACCAATGACTTACAAGGCAGCTGTAGATCTTAGCCACTTTTTAA
AAGAAAAGGGGGGACTGGAAGGGCTAATTCACTCCCAACGAAGACAAGATCTGCTTTTTGCTTGTACTGG
GTCTCTCTGGTTAGACCAGATCTGAGCCTGGGAGCTCTCTGGCTAACTAGGGAACCCACTGCTTAAGCCT
CAATAAAGCTTGCCTTGAGTGCTTCAAGTAGTGTGTGCCCGTCTGTTGTGTGACTCTGGTAACTAGAGAT
CCCTCAGACCCTTTTAGTCAGTGTGGAAAATCTCTAGCAGTACGTATAGTAGTTCATGTCATCTTATTAT
TCAGTATTTATAACTTGCAAAGAAATGAATATCAGAGAGTGAGAGGAACTTGTTTATTGCAGCTTATAAT
GGTTACAAATAAAGCAATAGCATCACAAATTTCACAAATAAAGCATTTTTTTCACTGCATTCTAGTTGTG
GTTTGTCCAAACTCATCAATGTATCTTATCATGTCTGGCTCTAGCTATCCCGCCCCTAACTCCGCCCATC
CCGCCCCTAACTCCGCCCAGTTCCGCCCATTCTCCGCCCCATGGCTGACTAATTTTTTTTATTTATGCAG
AGGCCGAGGCCGCCTCGGCCTCTGAGCTATTCCAGAAGTAGTGAGGAGGCTTTTTTGGAGGCCTAGGGAC
GTACCCAATTCGCCCTATAGTGAGTCGTATTACGCGCGCTCACTGGCCGTCGTTTTACAACGTCGTGACT
GGGAAAACCCTGGCGTTACCCAACTTAATCGCCTTGCAGCACATCCCCCTTTCGCCAGCTGGCGTAATAG
CGAAGAGGCCCGCACCGATCGCCCTTCCCAACAGTTGCGCAGCCTGAATGGCGAATGGG
[124 nt withheld, positions 6920-7043]
C
[91 nt withheld, positions 7045-7135]
A
[49 nt withheld, positions 7137-7185]
CCTTTGACGTTGGAGTCCACGTTCTTT
[37 nt withheld, positions 7213-7249]
ACCCTATCTCGGTCTATTCTTTTGATTTATAAGGGATTTTGCCGATTTCGGCCTATTGGTTAAAAAATGA
GCTGATTTAACAAAAATTTAACGCGAATTTTAACAAAATATTAACGCTTACAATTTAGGTGGCACTTTTC
GGGGAAATGTGCGCGGAACCCCTATTTGTTTATTTTTCTAAATACATTCAAATATGTATCCGCTCATGAG
ACAATAACCCTGATAAATGCTTCAATAATATTGAAAAAGGAAGAGTATGAGTATTCAACATTTCCGTGTC
GCCCTTATTCCCTTTTTTGCGGCATTTTGCCTTCCTGTTTTTGCTCACCCAGAAACGCTGGTGAAAGTAA
AAGATGCTGAAGATCAGTTGGGTGCACGAGTGGGTTACATCGAACTGGATCTCAACAGCGGTAAGATCCT
TGAGAGTTTTCGCCCCGAAGAACGTTTTCCAATGATGAGCACTTTTAAAGTTCTGCTATGTGGCGCGGTA
TTATCCCGTATTGACGCCGGGCAAGAGCAACTCGGTCGCCGCATACACTATTCTCAGAATGACTTGGTTG
AGTACTCACCAGTCACAGAAAAGCATCTTACGGATGGCATGACAGTAAGAGAATTATGCAGTGCTGCCAT
AACCATGAGTGATAACACTGCGGCCAACTTACTTCTGACAACGATCGGAGGACCGAAGGAGCTAACCGCT
TTTTTGCACAACATGGGGGATCATGTAACTCGCCTTGATCGTTGGGAACCGGAGCTGAATGAAGCCATAC
CAAACGACGAGCGTGACACCACGATGCCTGTAGCAATGGCAACAACGTTGCGCAAACTATTAACTGGCGA
ACTACTTACTCTAGCTTCCCGGCAACAATTAATAGACTGGATGGAGGCGGATAAAGTTGCAGGACCACTT
CTGCGCTCGGCCCTTCCGGCTGGCTGGTTTATTGCTGATAAATCTGGAGCCGGTGAGCGTGGGTCTCGCG
GTATCATTGCAGCACTGGGGCCAGATGGTAAGCCCTCCCGTATCGTAGTTATCTACACGACGGGGAGTCA
GGCAACTATGGATGAACGAAATAGACAGATCGCTGAGATAGGTGCCTCACTGATTAAGCATTGGTAACTG
TCAGACCAAGTTTACTCATATATACTTTAGATTGATTTAAAACTTCATTTTTAATTTAAAAGGATCTAGG
TGAAGATCCTTTTTGATAATCTCATGACCAAAATCCCTTAACGTGAGTTTTCGTTCCACTGAGCGTCAGA
CCCCGTAGAAAAGATCAAAGGATCTTCTTGAGATCCTTTTTTTCTGCGCGTAATCTGCTGCTTGCAAACA
AAAAAACCACCGCTACCAGCGGTGGTTTGTTTGCCGGATCAAGAGCTACCAACTCTTTTTCCGAAGGTAA
CTGGCTTCAGCAGAGCGCAGATACCAAATACTGTTCTTCTAGTGTAGCCGTAGTTAGGCCACCACTTCAA
GAACTCTGTAGCACCGCCTACATACCTCGCTCTGCTAATCCTGTTACCAGTGGCTGCTGCCAGTGGCGAT
AAGTCGTGTCTTACCGGGTTGGACTCAAGACGATAGTTACCGGATAAGGCGCAGCGGTCGGGCTGAACGG
GGGGTTCGTGCACACAGCCCAGCTTGGAGCGAACGACCTACACCGAACTGAGATACCTACAGCGTGAGCT
ATGAGAAAGCGCCACGCTTCCCGAAGGGAGAAAGGCGGACAGGTATCCGGTAAGCGGCAGGGTCGGAACA
GGAGAGCGCACGAGGGAGCTTCCAGGGGGAAACGCCTGGTATCTTTATAGTCCTGTCGGGTTTCGCCACC
TCTGACTTGAGCGTCGATTTTTGTGATGCTCGTCAGGGGGGCGGAGCCTATGGAAAAACGCCAGCAACGC
GGCCTTTTTACGGTTCCTGGCCTTTTGCTGGCCTTTTGCTCACATGTTCTTTCCTGCGTTATCCCCTGAT
TCTGTGGATAACCGTATTACCGCCTTTGAGTGAGCTGATACCGCTCGCCGCAGCCGAACGACCGAGCGCA
GCGAGTCAGTGAGCGAGGAAGCGGAAGAGCGCCCAATACGCAAACCGCCTCTCCCCGCGCGTTGGCCGAT
TCATTAATGCAGCTGGCACGACAGGTTTCCCGACTGGAAAGCGGGCAGTGAGCGCAACGCAATTAATGTG
AGTTAGCTCACTCATTAGGCACCCCAGGCTTTACACTTTATGCTTCCGGCTCGTATGTTGTGTGGAATTG
TGAGCGGATAACAATTTCACACAGGAAACAGCTATGACCATGATTACGCCAAGCGCGCAATTAACCCTCA
CTAAAGGGAACAAAAGCTGGAGCTGCAAGC
Features (pLannotate 1.2.2; 34 found; start..end, strand, type, name):
      5..231     +  promoter       RSV promoter: Rous sarcoma virus enhancer/promoter
    232..412     +  LTR            5' LTR (truncated): truncated 5' long terminal repeat (LTR) from HIV-1
    459..584     +  misc_feature   HIV-1 Ψ: packaging signal of human immunodeficiency virus type 1
    568..931     +  CDS            HIV-1 gag (fragment): gag protein from human immunodeficiency virus 1; gag
   1077..1310    +  misc_feature   RRE: The Rev response element (RRE) of HIV-1 allows for Rev-dependent mRNA export from the nucleus to the cytoplasm.
   1687..1713    +  CDS            Rev (fragment): human immunodeficiency virus 1 (HIV-1) Rev protein; rev; enhances nuclear export of unspliced and incompletely spliced viral mRNAs
   1720..1743    +  promoter       SV40 promoter (fragment): SV40 early promoter
   1744..1815    +  promoter       SV40 promoter (fragment): SV40 enhancer and early promoter
   1839..1974    +  rep_origin     SV40 ori: SV40 origin of replication
   2020..2616    +  CDS            PuroR (fragment): puromycin N-acetyltransferase; pac from Streptomyces; confers resistance to puromycin
   2665..2782    +  misc_feature   cPPT/CTS: central polypurine tract and central termination sequence of HIV-1
   2847..2913    +  CDS            small t antigen (fragment): SV40 (simian virus 40) small t antigen
   2920..4098    +  promoter       EF-1α promoter: strong constitutive promoter for human elongation factor EF-1α
   4119..4136    +  protein_bind   attB1 (fragment): mutant version of attB; core recombination site for the Gateway® BP reaction BP Clonase™
   4142..5260    +  CDS            DMRT1: DMRT1_HUMAN - Also known as DMT1. Experimental evidence at protein level: Swiss-Prot protein existence level 1. Transcription factor that plays a key role in male sex determination and differentiation by controlling testis development and male germ cell proliferation. Plays a central role in spermatogonia by inhibiting meiosis in undifferentiated spermatogonia and promoting mitosis, leading to spermatogonial development and allowing abundant and continuous production of sperm. Acts both as a transcription repressor and activator: prevents meiosis by restricting retinoic acid (RA)-dependent tra
   5263..5286    -  protein_bind   attB2: mutant version of attB; recombination site for the Gateway® BP reaction BP Clonase™
   5294..5335    +  CDS            V5 tag: epitope tag from simian virus 5
   5351..5404    +  promoter       U6 promoter (fragment): RNA polymerase III promoter for human U6 snRNA
   5446..6034    +  misc_feature   WPRE: woodchuck hepatitis virus posttranscriptional regulatory element
   6085..6104    +  misc_feature   cPPT/CTS (fragment): central polypurine tract and central termination sequence of HIV-1
   6106..6339    +  LTR            3' LTR (ΔU3): self-inactivating 3' long terminal repeat (LTR) from HIV-1
   6417..6538    +  polyA_signal   SV40 poly(A) signal: SV40 polyadenylation signal
   6578..6713    +  rep_origin     SV40 ori: SV40 origin of replication
   6734..6752    -  promoter       T7 promoter: promoter for bacteriophage T7 RNA polymerase
   6760..6915    +  CDS            lacZα (fragment): LacZα fragment of β-galactosidase; lacZ fragment
   6920..7348    +  rep_origin     f1 ori (sequence partly withheld): f1 bacteriophage origin of replication; arrow indicates direction of (+) strand synthesis
   7401..7505    +  promoter       AmpR promoter: bla
   7506..8366    +  CDS            AmpR: β-lactamase; bla; confers resistance to ampicillin, carbenicillin, and related antibiotics
   8537..9125    +  rep_origin     ori: high-copy-number ColE1/pMB1/pBR322/pUC origin of replication
   9308..9400    +  CDS            lacI (fragment): lac repressor; lacI; The lac repressor binds to the lac operator to inhibit transcription in E. coli. This inhibition can be relieved by adding lactose or isopropyl-β-D-thiogalactopyranoside (IPTG).
   9413..9434    +  protein_bind   CAP binding site: CAP binding activates transcription in the presence of cAMP. E. coli catabolite activator protein
   9449..9479    +  promoter       lac promoter: promoter for the E. coli lac operon
   9487..9503    +  protein_bind   lac operator: The lac repressor binds to the lac operator to inhibit transcription in E. coli. This inhibition can be relieved by adding lactose or isopropyl-β-D-thiogalactopyranoside (IPTG). lac repressor encoded by lacI
   9548..9566    +  promoter       T3 promoter: promoter for bacteriophage T3 RNA polymerase
