[The description below was written by a language model from this plasmid's Addgene catalogue record and pLannotate feature annotations shown in this document.]
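Description:
TFORF3449 is a lentiviral mammalian expression plasmid built on the pLX_TRC317 backbone. It carries the human transcription factor DMRT1 and belongs to a barcoded transcription factor ORF collection. It is propagated in E. coli through a high-copy ColE1/pUC-type origin with ampicillin resistance (AmpR under its own bla promoter). The backbone also carries an f1 origin and remnants of a lac/lacZα cloning region flanked by T3 and T7 promoters. The depositor warns that the plasmid can recombine, as often happens with repeat-containing lentiviral vectors.

The viral cassette has a third-generation-style layout. An RSV promoter drives a truncated HIV-1 5' LTR, followed by the Ψ packaging signal with a gag fragment, the RRE for Rev-dependent nuclear export, and a cPPT/CTS. A self-inactivating ΔU3 3' LTR and an SV40 poly(A) signal close the cassette. Two expression units sit between the LTRs. In the first, an SV40 early promoter/origin region drives puromycin N-acetyltransferase for selection of transduced cells. In the second, the strong constitutive EF-1α promoter drives the DMRT1 ORF, which was inserted by Gateway cloning and is flanked by attB1 and attB2 sites. The ORF reads through attB2 into a C-terminal V5 epitope tag for detection. A WPRE downstream enhances transcript expression.

According to the record, each ORF in the collection is paired with a unique 24-bp barcode. The barcode is not annotated in the feature table, so its position cannot be stated. The barcodes identify which transcription factor was delivered in pooled overexpression screens, such as those probing directed differentiation. DMRT1 itself is annotated as a regulator of male sex determination and germ cell development.
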