Addgene plasmid #144925: TFORF3449
Purpose: Lentiviral vector for overexpressing transcription factor ORFs with unique 24-bp barcodes. Barcodes facilitate identification of transcription factors in pooled screens.
Depositing lab: Feng Zhang. Depositing organization: Broad Institute. Publication: A transcription factor atlas of directed differentiation. Joung J, Ma S, Tay T, Geiger-Schuller KR, Kirchgatterer PC, Verdine VK, Guo B, Arias-Garcia MA, Allen WE, Singh A, Kuksenko O, Abudayyeh OO, Gootenberg JS, Fu Z, Macrae RK, Buenrostro JD, Regev A, Zhang F. Cell. 2023 Jan 5;186(1):209-229.e26. doi: 10.1016/j.cell.2022.11.026. PubMed 36608654.
Backbone
  Vector backbone: pLX_TRC317
  Backbone manufacturer: Broad Institute Genetic Perturbation Platform
  Backbone size w/o insert (bp): 8264
  Vector type: Mammalian Expression, Lentiviral
  Selectable markers: Puromycin
Growth in bacteria
  Bacterial resistance: Ampicillin, 100 μg/mL
  Growth temperature: 37°C
  Growth strain: NEB Stable
  Copy number: High Copy
Gene/Insert
  Gene/Insert name: DMRT1
  Species: H. sapiens (human)
  Insert size (bp): 1325
  Entrez Gene: DMRT1 (a.k.a. CT154, DMT1)
  Promoter: EF1a
  Tag / fusion protein: V5 (C terminal on insert)
  Cloning method: Gateway Cloning
  Sequencing primers: 5′ GGGTGGAGACTGAAGTTAGGCCAG; 3′ CACATAGCGTAAAAGGAGCAACATAG
Resource information
  A portion of this plasmid was derived from a plasmid made by: Broad Institute Genetic Perturbation Platform
Terms and licenses: Academic/Nonprofit Terms; Industry Terms: Not Available to Industry
Depositor comments: NM_021951.2 Please test multiple small colonies in case of plasmid recombination. To make this collection available in a timely manner, a portion of this collection was not fully sequenced by Addgene. If an Addgene verified full plasmid sequence is not available, please contact us prior to placing an order to request the full sequence.
How to cite: TFORF3449 was a gift from Feng Zhang (Addgene plasmid # 144925 ; http://n2t.net/addgene:144925 ; RRID:Addgene_144925)
