>Addgene plasmid #144925 | TFORF3449 | depositor partial sequence | sequence record 286890 | Insert
ATCGATTGATCAACAAGTTTGTACAAAAAAGTTGGCATGCCCAACGACGAGGCATTCAGCAAGCCCTCTA
CACCGTCGGAAGCCCCTCACGCCCCCGGGGTACCGCCGCAGGGCAGAGCCGGGGGCTTTGGCAAAGCGTC
TGGGGCGCTAGTGGGGGCGGCCAGCGGCTCGAGCGCCGGGGGCAGCAGCAGAGGAGGCGGCTCCGGCTCC
GGGGCGTCGGACCTGGGTGCCGGGAGCAAGAAGTCCCCGCGGCTGCCCAAGTGCGCACGCTGCAGGAACC
ACGGCTACGCCTCGCCGCTCAAGGGCCACAAGCGCTTCTGCATGTGGCGCGACTGCCAGTGCAAGAAGTG
CAACCTGATCGCCGAGAGGCAGCGCGTGATGGCCGCGCAGGTGGCCCTGAGAAGGCAGCAGGCCCAGGAG
GAGGAATTGGGTATCAGCCACCCCATCCCACTGCCCAGTGCGGCCGAGCTGCTTGTCAAAAGAGAGAACA
ATGGCAGTAACCCGTGCCTCATGACTGAGTGCAGTGGCACCTCTCAGCCACCGCCGGCCAGTGTCCCCAC
CACTGCAGCTTCAGAGGGACGTATGGTCATCCAGGATATTCCTGCTGTCACCAGCAGAGGGCATGTGGAG
AACACACCTGACCTGGTTTCAGACTCCACCTACTACAGCAGCTTCTACCAGCCGTCTCTGTTTCCTTATT
ACAACAATCTATACAACTGCCCGCAGTACTCCATGGCCTTGGCTGCTGATTCTGCTTCTGGGGAGGTGGG
AAATCCCCTCGGGGGATCCCCTGTGAAGAACAGCCTTCGGGGCCTCCCCGGACCTTATGTGCCTGGTCAG
ACAGGAAACCAGTGGCAGATGAAGAACATGGAGAACCGCCATGCAATGAGCTCCCAGTACAGGATGCATT
CTTACTACCCGCCTCCCTCTTACCTGGGCCAGAGCGTGCCCCAGTTCTTCACTTTTGAGGATGCTCCCTC
TTACCCGGAAGCCAGGGCGAGCGTATTCTCGCCGCCCAGCAGTCAAGATTCTGGCTTGGTTTCCCTCTCG
AGCAGCTCTCCTATTAGTAACAAGAGCACAAAGGCAGTGCTTGAATGTGAGCCTGCGTCGGAGCCCAGCA
GCTTCACAGTCACTCCCGTCATCGAGGAGGACGAGTGCCCAACTTTCTTGTACAAAGTGGTTGATATCGG
TAAGCCTATCCCTAACCCTCTCCTCGGTCTCGATTCTACGTAGTAATGAACTAGTCCGTAACTTGAAAGT
ATTTCGATTTCTTGGCTTTATATATCTTGTGGAAAGGACGACTGCCCGATTTTTGCCAAACAAGC
