>Addgene plasmid #144925 | TFORF3449 | depositor partial sequence | sequence record 286891 | Barcode
CTGCCCGATTTTTGCCAAACAAGC
